Addgene plasmid #73348: pAdx-CMV-YFP
Purpose: Express YFP-NLS under CMV promoter
Depositing lab: Kazuhiro Oka. Depositing organization: Baylor College of Medicine.
Backbone
  Vector backbone: pAdenoX
  Backbone manufacturer: Clontech
  Backbone size w/o insert (bp): 32705
  Total vector size (bp): 34313
  Vector type: Adenoviral
Growth in bacteria
  Bacterial resistance: Ampicillin, 100 μg/mL
  Growth temperature: 37°C
  Growth strain: NEB Stable
  Copy number: Low Copy
Gene/Insert
  Gene/Insert name: CMV-YFP
  Species: Synthetic
  Insert size (bp): 1609
  Promoter: CMV
  Cloning method: Restriction Enzyme; 5′ cloning site I-CeuI (not destroyed); 3′ cloning site PI-SceI (not destroyed)
  Sequencing primers: 5′ AATCTTACTCGGTTACGCCC; 3′ CGGCTGCTGCAAAACAGATAC
Terms and licenses: Academic/Nonprofit Terms; Industry Terms: Not Available to Industry
How to cite: pAdx-CMV-YFP was a gift from Kazuhiro Oka (Addgene plasmid # 73348 ; http://n2t.net/addgene:73348 ; RRID:Addgene_73348)
