[The description below was written by a language model from this plasmid's Addgene catalogue record and pLannotate feature annotations shown in this document.]
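Description:
pAdx-CMV-YFP is a recombinant adenoviral genome plasmid of about 34.3 kb, built on the Clontech pAdenoX backbone and designed to generate adenovirus that expresses a nuclear-targeted yellow fluorescent protein in mammalian cells. The bacterial portion carries an ampicillin resistance gene (β-lactamase) with its own promoter, a ColE1/pUC-type origin and an f1 origin, along with remnants of a lac/lacZα cloning region and flanking T7 and SP6 promoters. Although the origin is annotated as a high-copy type, the record lists the plasmid as low copy, and a recombination-stable E. coli strain is specified. Both points fit a very large, repeat-containing viral construct.

The payload is a roughly 1.6 kb synthetic cassette inserted between the I-CeuI and PI-SceI homing endonuclease sites, both of which are retained. It consists of the human CMV immediate early enhancer and promoter driving EYFP, followed after a short linker by three tandem copies of the SV40 large T antigen nuclear localization signal, and terminated by an SV40 polyadenylation signal. The cassette sits just downstream of the left Ad5 inverted terminal repeat and Ψ packaging signal, and immediately upstream of the protein IX gene, the position normally occupied by E1. No E1 genes are annotated, nor are E3 genes between the pVIII and fiber genes.

The rest of the plasmid is largely serotype 5 genome: IVa2, polymerase, preterminal protein, VA RNAs, the L1 to L4 late genes (penton, hexon, protease and others), DBP, fiber, E4 open reading frames and the right ITR. The ITRs and Ψ allow the genome to be replicated and packaged into virions. The resulting virus gives a bright nuclear fluorescent signal, useful as a transduction reporter or control vector.
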