Features (pLannotate 1.2.2; 48 found; start..end, strand, type, name):
     95..398     +  enhancer       CMV enhancer: human cytomegalovirus immediate early enhancer
    399..602     +  promoter       CMV promoter: human cytomegalovirus (CMV) immediate early promoter
    646..1362    +  CDS            EYFP: EYFP is a basic (constitutively fluorescent) green/yellow fluorescent protein published in 1996, derived from Aequorea victoria. It is reported to be a very rapidly-maturing weak dimer with high acid sensitivity.
   1363..1383    +  misc_feature   MCS (fragment): multiple cloning site
   1387..1407    +  CDS            SV40 NLS: nuclear localization signal of SV40 (simian virus 40) large T antigen
   1411..1431    +  CDS            SV40 NLS: nuclear localization signal of SV40 (simian virus 40) large T antigen
   1435..1455    +  CDS            SV40 NLS: nuclear localization signal of SV40 (simian virus 40) large T antigen
   1510..1591    +  polyA_signal   SV40 poly(A) signal: SV40 polyadenylation signal
   1774..2193    +  CDS            IX: CAP9_ADE05 - Experimental evidence at protein level: Swiss-Prot protein existence level 1. Structural component of the virion that acts as a cement protein on the capsid exterior and forms triskelion structures consisting of three molecules that stabilize three hexon trimers at the center of each icosahedral facet and fixes the peripentonal hexons. Dispensable for assembly. During virus entry, recruits the anterograde motor kinesin-1 to the capsid docked at the nuclear pore complex thereby subjecting the docked capsid to a pulling force. The resulting tension leads to capsid disruption, disper
   2280..3509    -  CDS            IVa2 (fragment): PKG1_ADEM1 - Protein inferred from homology: Swiss-Prot protein existence level 3. Component of the packaging machinery which encapsidates the viral DNA into preformed capsids and transcriptional activator of the viral major late promoter (MLP). Binds, along with packaging proteins 2 and 3, to the specific packaging sequence on the left end of viral genomic DNA and displays ATPase activity thereby providing the power stroke of the packaging machinery. The activity of packaging protein IVa2 is stimulated by protein 33K which acts as a terminase. May be the protein that pumps DNA into the capsid
   3365..6532    -  CDS            POL: DPOL_ADE05 - Experimental evidence at protein level: Swiss-Prot protein existence level 1. Eukaryotic-type DNA polymerase involved in viral genomic replication. DNA synthesis is protein primed, and acts in a strand displacement replication. Assembles in complex with viral pTP, DBP, host NFIA and host POU2F1/OCT1 on viral origin of replication. The polymerase covalently transfers dCMP onto pTP, thereby initiating complementary strand synthesis. From Human adenovirus C serotype 5 (HAdV-5) (Human adenovirus 5).
   6751..8754    -  CDS            PTP: TERM_ADE05 - Experimental evidence at protein level: Swiss-Prot protein existence level 1. Protein covalently bound to the viral DNA that acts as a primer for viral genomic replication by DNA strand displacement. Assembles on the viral origin of replication in an initiation complex with viral polymerase, DBP, host NFIA and host POU2F1/OCT1. During initiation, the polymerase covalently couples the first dCTP with Ser- 580 of pTP. The terminal protein stimulates the template activity over 20 fold compared to protein-free templates. Neo-synthesized viral genomes are linked to two preterminal prot
   8783..8939    +  ncRNA          VA: Accession: RF00102 - VA RNA
   9038..9195    +  ncRNA          VA: Accession: RF00102 - VA RNA
   9213..10457   +  CDS            L1: PKG3_ADE05 - Experimental evidence at protein level: Swiss-Prot protein existence level 1. Involved in viral genome packaging through its interaction with packaging proteins 1 and 2. After proteolytic cleavage by adenovirus protease, L1 52/55k protein is removed from the capsid during viral maturation. From Human adenovirus C serotype 5 (HAdV-5) (Human adenovirus 5).
  10481..12235   +  CDS            CAP3_ADE05: Experimental evidence at protein level: Swiss-Prot protein existence level 1. Structural component of the virion that acts as a cement protein on the capsid exterior and which mediates the interactions between the hexons, including the peripentonal hexons, and reaches all the way to the penton vertices. Two hexon linking proteins IIIa, one from each facet, stabilize the unique edge interface between a pair of facets. As the virus enters the host cell, hexon linking proteins IIIa are shed concomitant with virion acidification in the endosome. During virus assembly, seems to play a role in the s
  12320..14032   +  CDS            L2: CAPSP_ADE05 - Experimental evidence at protein level: Swiss-Prot protein existence level 1. Major capsid protein that self-associates to form penton base pentamers, each in the shape of a pentagon, situated at the 12 vertices of the pseudo T=25 capsid. Involved in virus secondary attachment to host cell after initial attachment by the fiber protein. Binds host integrin heterodimer ITGAV-ITGB5 (alphaV-beta5) thereby triggering clathrin-mediated endocytosis of virions. Mediates initial virus attachment to CXADR-negative cells. Binding to integrins ITGAV-ITGB5 also seems to induce macropinocytosi
  14042..14635   +  CDS            L2: NP_ADE02 - Experimental evidence at protein level: Swiss-Prot protein existence level 1. Plays a role in the inhibition of host immune response within the nucleus. Interacts with cellular nucleosomes and immobilizes the host immune danger signal HMGB1 on chromatin. In turn, prevents HMGB1 release out of the cell and thus decreases inflammation. Plays also a role in the wrapping and condensation of the viral DNA. May also promote viral genome import into the nucleus. From Human adenovirus C serotype 2 (HAdV-2) (Human adenovirus 2).
  14708..15811   +  CDS            L2: CORE5_ADE05 - Experimental evidence at protein level: Swiss-Prot protein existence level 1. Associates loosely with the viral DNA to form an outer shell around the nucleoprotein-DNA complex and links it with the capsid by binding the endosome lysis protein. Dissociates from the viral genome during entry. Might be involved in nuclear capsid assembly of the viral particles through its association with NPM1/nucleophosmin. From Human adenovirus C serotype 5 (HAdV-5) (Human adenovirus 5).
  15842..16081   +  CDS            COR10_ADE02: Experimental evidence at protein level: Swiss-Prot protein existence level 1. [Pre-core protein X]: Interacts with the viral DNA and aids in tightly condensing it within the capsid. Cleavage of pre-core protein X may serve to partially relax this structure within the mature virion prior to its entry into the nucleus. From Human adenovirus C serotype 2 (HAdV-2) (Human adenovirus 2).
  16167..16916   +  CDS            L3: CAP6_ADE05 - Experimental evidence at protein level: Swiss-Prot protein existence level 1. [Protease cofactor]: Cofactor that activates the viral protease. Binds to viral protease in a 1:1 ratio. From Human adenovirus C serotype 5 (HAdV-5) (Human adenovirus 5).
  17005..19860   +  CDS            L3 (sequence partly withheld): CAPSH_ADE05 - Experimental evidence at protein level: Swiss-Prot protein existence level 1. Major capsid protein that self-associates to form 240 hexon trimers, each in the shape of a hexagon, building most of the pseudo T=25 capsid. Assembled into trimeric units with the help of the chaperone shutoff protein. Transported by pre-protein VI to the nucleus where it associates with other structural proteins to form an empty capsid. Might be involved, through its interaction with host dyneins, in the intracellular microtubule-dependent transport of incoming viral capsid to the nucleus. From Human
  19896..20507   +  CDS            L3: PRO_ADE05 - Experimental evidence at transcript level: Swiss-Prot protein existence level 2. Cleaves viral precursor proteins (pTP, pIIIa, pVI, pVII, pVIII, and pX) inside newly assembled particles giving rise to mature virions. Protease complexed to its cofactor slides along the viral DNA to specifically locate and cleave the viral precursors. Mature virions have a weakened organization compared to the unmature virions, thereby facilitating subsequent uncoating. Without maturation, the particle lacks infectivity and is unable to uncoat. Late in adenovirus infection, in the cytoplasm, may part
  20609..22195   -  CDS            DBP: DNB2_ADE05 - Experimental evidence at protein level: Swiss-Prot protein existence level 1. Plays a role in the elongation phase of viral strand displacement replication by unwinding the template in an ATP- independent fashion, employing its capacity to form multimers. Also enhances the rate of initiation. Released from template upon second strand synthesis. Assembles in complex with viral pTP, viral pol, host NFIA and host POU2F1/OCT1 on viral origin of replication. Covers the whole ssDNA genome during synthesis. The complementary strand synthesis induces its relese from DNA template. May inhi
  22224..24644   +  CDS            L4: SHUT_ADE05 - Experimental evidence at protein level: Swiss-Prot protein existence level 1. Protein that inhibits host translation while promoting late viral translation by ribosome shunting. Blocks host cap-dependent translation by binding to eIF4G, displacing MKNK1 from cap initiation complexes and preventing EIF4E phosphorylation. Binds to the tripartite leader sequence of viral late mRNAs and recruits host eIF4G, PABPC1/poly-A binding protein and 40S ribosomes subunits on viral mRNAs, allowing ribosome shunting and efficient translation of late viral mRNAs even though conventional translati
  24857..25240   +  CDS            SF33K_ADE02 (fragment): Experimental evidence at protein level: Swiss-Prot protein existence level 1. Probably functions as the small terminase that is part of the molecular motor that translocates genomic DNA in empty capsid during DNA packaging. This motor is located at a unique vertex and comprises at least the IVa2 ATPase, the small terminase 33K and probably a portal. Forms a ring-like structure of about 17 nm in which genomic DNA is translocated into the capsid. Stimulates IVa2 ATPase activity in the presence of the viral genome. Once the DNA is packaged, the terminase detaches: the 33K protein is present in th
  25331..26011   +  CDS            L4: CAP8_ADE02 - Experimental evidence at protein level: Swiss-Prot protein existence level 1. [Hexon-linking protein-C]: Structural component of the virion that acts as a cement protein on the capsid interior and which glue the peripentonal hexons and group-of-nine hexons together. From Human adenovirus C serotype 2 (HAdV-2) (Human adenovirus 2).
  26065..27807   +  CDS            SPIKE_ADE05: Experimental evidence at protein level: Swiss-Prot protein existence level 1. Forms spikes that protrude from each vertex of the icosahedral capsid. Interacts with host coxsackievirus and adenovirus receptor CXADR located at the cell tight junctions to provide virion initial attachment to target cell. The fiber protein binds to CXADR with a higher affinity than CXADR binds to itself, thereby blocking the cell-cell adhesion function of CXADR dimers and leading to local disruption of the tight junction. Fiber protein present on neo- synthesized particles may thus disrupt the junctional integrity
  27940..28017   -  CDS            E417_ADE03: Protein predicted: Swiss-Prot protein existence level 4. From Human adenovirus B serotype 3 (HAdV-3) (Human adenovirus 3).
  28219..29100   -  CDS            E434_ADE02: Experimental evidence at protein level: Swiss-Prot protein existence level 1. Plays a major role to prevent cellular inhibition of viral genome replication by nuclear bodies. Assembles an SCF-like E3 ubiquitin ligase complex based on the cellular proteins ELOB, ELOC, CUL5 and RBX1, in cooperation with viral E1B-55K. This viral RING-type ligase ubiquitinates cellular substrates prior to proteasomal degradation: p53/TP53, LIG4, MRE11-RAD50-NBS1 (MRN) complex, ITGA3, DAXX and BLM. From Human adenovirus C serotype 2 (HAdV-2) (Human adenovirus 2).
  29379..29726   -  CDS            E411_ADE05: Experimental evidence at protein level: Swiss-Prot protein existence level 1. From Human adenovirus C serotype 5 (HAdV-5) (Human adenovirus 5).
  29726..30115   -  CDS            E4RF2_ADE02: Protein predicted: Swiss-Prot protein existence level 4. From Human adenovirus C serotype 2 (HAdV-2) (Human adenovirus 2).
  30166..30549   -  CDS            E4RF1_ADE02: Experimental evidence at protein level: Swiss-Prot protein existence level 1. May modulate tight-junctions functions of infected cells through interactions with PDZ proteins. E4 ORF1 has ben show for Adenovirus 9 to interact with protein involved in tight junction regulation. May play a role in mTOR activation by activating PI3- kinase, thus overriding cellular checkpoint for translation. From Human adenovirus C serotype 2 (HAdV-2) (Human adenovirus 2).
  30859..30961   -  repeat_region  ITR: inverted terminal repeat of human adenovirus serotype 5 inverted
  31041..31059   -  promoter       T7 promoter: promoter for bacteriophage T7 RNA polymerase
  31062..31219   +  CDS            lacZα (fragment): LacZα fragment of β-galactosidase; lacZ fragment
  31250..31678   -  rep_origin     f1 ori (sequence partly withheld): f1 bacteriophage origin of replication; arrow indicates direction of (+) strand synthesis
  31679..31730   -  misc_feature   bom (fragment): basis of mobility region from pBR322
  31757..31861   +  promoter       AmpR promoter: bla
  31862..32722   +  CDS            AmpR: β-lactamase; bla; confers resistance to ampicillin, carbenicillin, and related antibiotics
  32893..33481   +  rep_origin     ori: high-copy-number ColE1/pMB1/pBR322/pUC origin of replication
  33664..33756   +  CDS            lacI (fragment): lac repressor; lacI; The lac repressor binds to the lac operator to inhibit transcription in E. coli. This inhibition can be relieved by adding lactose or isopropyl-β-D-thiogalactopyranoside (IPTG).
  33769..33790   +  protein_bind   CAP binding site: CAP binding activates transcription in the presence of cAMP. E. coli catabolite activator protein
  33805..33835   +  promoter       lac promoter: promoter for the E. coli lac operon
  33839..33861   +  protein_bind   lac operator (fragment): The lac repressor binds to the lac operator to inhibit transcription in E. coli. This inhibition can be relieved by adding lactose or isopropyl-β-D-thiogalactopyranoside (IPTG). lac repressor encoded by lacI
  33901..33919   +  promoter       SP6 promoter: promoter for bacteriophage SP6 RNA polymerase
  33951..34053   +  repeat_region  ITR: inverted terminal repeat of human adenovirus serotype 5 inverted
  34141..34291   +  misc_signal    Ad5 Ψ: packaging signal for adenovirus serotype 5
>Addgene plasmid #73348 | pAdx-CMV-YFP | depositor full sequence | sequence record 138095 | Full sequence
CGTAACTATAACGGTCCTAAGGTAGCGACGCGCCTAGTTATTAATAGTAATCAATTACGGGGTCATTAGT
TCATAGCCCATATATGGAGTTCCGCGTTACATAACTTACGGTAAATGGCCCGCCTGGCTGACCGCCCAAC
GACCCCCGCCCATTGACGTCAATAATGACGTATGTTCCCATAGTAACGCCAATAGGGACTTTCCATTGAC
GTCAATGGGTGGAGTATTTACGGTAAACTGCCCACTTGGCAGTACATCAAGTGTATCATATGCCAAGTAC
GCCCCCTATTGACGTCAATGACGGTAAATGGCCCGCCTGGCATTATGCCCAGTACATGACCTTATGGGAC
TTTCCTACTTGGCAGTACATCTACGTATTAGTCATCGCTATTACCATGGTGATGCGGTTTTGGCAGTACA
TCAATGGGCGTGGATAGCGGTTTGACTCACGGGGATTTCCAAGTCTCCACCCCATTGACGTCAATGGGAG
TTTGTTTTGGCACCAAAATCAACGGGACTTTCCAAAATGTCGTAACAACTCCGCCCCATTGACGCAAATG
GGCGGTAGGCGTGTACGGTGGGAGGTCTATATAAGCAGAGCTGGTTTAGTGAACCGTCAGATCCGCTAGC
AAGCTTGGATCCACCATGGTGAGCAAGGGCGAGGAGCTGTTCACCGGGGTGGTGCCCATCCTGGTCGAGC
TGGACGGCGACGTAAACGGCCACAAGTTCAGCGTGTCCGGCGAGGGCGAGGGCGATGCCACCTACGGCAA
GCTGACCCTGAAGTTCATCTGCACCACCGGCAAGCTGCCCGTGCCCTGGCCCACCCTCGTGACCACCTTC
GGCTACGGCCTGCAGTGCTTCGCCCGCTACCCCGACCACATGAAGCAGCACGACTTCTTCAAGTCCGCCA
TGCCCGAAGGCTACGTCCAGGAGCGCACCATCTTCTTCAAGGACGACGGCAACTACAAGACCCGCGCCGA
GGTGAAGTTCGAGGGCGACACCCTGGTGAACCGCATCGAGCTGAAGGGCATCGACTTCAAGGAGGACGGC
AACATCCTGGGGCACAAGCTGGAGTACAACTACAACAGCCACAACGTCTATATCATGGCCGACAAGCAGA
AGAACGGCATCAAGGTGAACTTCAAGATCCGCCACAACATCGAGGACGGCAGCGTGCAGCTCGCCGACCA
CTACCAGCAGAACACCCCCATCGGCGACGGCCCCGTGCTGCTGCCCGACAACCACTACCTGAGCTACCAG
TCCGCCCTGAGCAAAGACCCCAACGAGAAGCGCGATCACATGGTCCTGCTGGAGTTCGTGACCGCCGCCG
GGATCACTCTCGGCATGGACGAGCTGTACAAGTCCGGACTCAGATCTCGAGCTGATCCAAAAAAGAAGAG
AAAGGTAGATCCAAAAAAGAAGAGAAAGGTAGATCCAAAAAAGAAGAGAAAGGTAGGCTCCACCGGATCT
AGATAACTGAGCGAATTCTATCGATAAGTAAGTGACTAGAACTTGTTTATTGCAGCTTATAATGGTTACA
AATAAAGCAATAGCATCACAAATTTCACAAATAAAGCATTTTTTTCACTGCATTCTAGTTGTGGTTTGTC
CAAACTCATCTGCACGCGTGGCGCGTATCTATGTCGGGTGCGGAGAAAGAGGTAATGAAATGGCATCGAC
TCGAAGATCTGGGCGTGGTTAAGGGTGGGAAAGAATATATAAGGTGGGGGTCTTATGTAGTTTTGTATCT
GTTTTGCAGCAGCCGCCGCCGCCATGAGCACCAACTCGTTTGATGGAAGCATTGTGAGCTCATATTTGAC
AACGCGCATGCCCCCATGGGCCGGGGTGCGTCAGAATGTGATGGGCTCCAGCATTGATGGTCGCCCCGTC
CTGCCCGCAAACTCTACTACCTTGACCTACGAGACCGTGTCTGGAACGCCGTTGGAGACTGCAGCCTCCG
CCGCCGCTTCAGCCGCTGCAGCCACCGCCCGCGGGATTGTGACTGACTTTGCTTTCCTGAGCCCGCTTGC
AAGCAGTGCAGCTTCCCGTTCATCCGCCCGCGATGACAAGTTGACGGCTCTTTTGGCACAATTGGATTCT
TTGACCCGGGAACTTAATGTCGTTTCTCAGCAGCTGTTGGATCTGCGCCAGCAGGTTTCTGCCCTGAAGG
CTTCCTCCCCTCCCAATGCGGTTTAAAACATAAATAAAAAACCAGACTCTGTTTGGATTTGGATCAAGCA
AGTGTCTTGCTGTCTTTATTTAGGGGTTTTGCGCGCGCGGTAGGCCCGGGACCAGCGGTCTCGGTCGTTG
AGGGTCCTGTGTATTTTTTCCAGGACGTGGTAAAGGTGACTCTGGATGTTCAGATACATGGGCATAAGCC
CGTCTCTGGGGTGGAGGTAGCACCACTGCAGAGCTTCATGCTGCGGGGTGGTGTTGTAGATGATCCAGTC
GTAGCAGGAGCGCTGGGCGTGGTGCCTAAAAATGTCTTTCAGTAGCAAGCTGATTGCCAGGGGCAGGCCC
TTGGTGTAAGTGTTTACAAAGCGGTTAAGCTGGGATGGGTGCATACGTGGGGATATGAGATGCATCTTGG
ACTGTATTTTTAGGTTGGCTATGTTCCCAGCCATATCCCTCCGGGGATTCATGTTGTGCAGAACCACCAG
CACAGTGTATCCGGTGCACTTGGGAAATTTGTCATGTAGCTTAGAAGGAAATGCGTGGAAGAACTTGGAG
ACGCCCTTGTGACCTCCAAGATTTTCCATGCATTCGTCCATAATGATGGCAATGGGCCCACGGGCGGCGG
CCTGGGCGAAGATATTTCTGGGATCACTAACGTCATAGTTGTGTTCCAGGATGAGATCGTCATAGGCCAT
TTTTACAAAGCGCGGGCGGAGGGTGCCAGACTGCGGTATAATGGTTCCATCCGGCCCAGGGGCGTAGTTA
CCCTCACAGATTTGCATTTCCCACGCTTTGAGTTCAGATGGGGGGATCATGTCTACCTGCGGGGCGATGA
AGAAAACGGTTTCCGGGGTAGGGGAGATCAGCTGGGAAGAAAGCAGGTTCCTGAGCAGCTGCGACTTACC
GCAGCCGGTGGGCCCGTAAATCACACCTATTACCGGCTGCAACTGGTAGTTAAGAGAGCTGCAGCTGCCG
TCATCCCTGAGCAGGGGGGCCACTTCGTTAAGCATGTCCCTGACTCGCATGTTTTCCCTGACCAAATCCG
CCAGAAGGCGCTCGCCGCCCAGCGATAGCAGTTCTTGCAAGGAAGCAAAGTTTTTCAACGGTTTGAGACC
GTCCGCCGTAGGCATGCTTTTGAGCGTTTGACCAAGCAGTTCCAGGCGGTCCCACAGCTCGGTCACCTGC
TCTACGGCATCTCGATCCAGCATATCTCCTCGTTTCGCGGGTTGGGGCGGCTTTCGCTGTACGGCAGTAG
TCGGTGCTCGTCCAGACGGGCCAGGGTCATGTCTTTCCACGGGCGCAGGGTCCTCGTCAGCGTAGTCTGG
GTCACGGTGAAGGGGTGCGCTCCGGGCTGCGCGCTGGCCAGGGTGCGCTTGAGGCTGGTCCTGCTGGTGC
TGAAGCGCTGCCGGTCTTCGCCCTGCGCGTCGGCCAGGTAGCATTTGACCATGGTGTCATAGTCCAGCCC
CTCCGCGGCGTGGCCCTTGGCGCGCAGCTTGCCCTTGGAGGAGGCGCCGCACGAGGGGCAGTGCAGACTT
TTGAGGGCGTAGAGCTTGGGCGCGAGAAATACCGATTCCGGGGAGTAGGCATCCGCGCCGCAGGCCCCGC
AGACGGTCTCGCATTCCACGAGCCAGGTGAGCTCTGGCCGTTCGGGGTCAAAAACCAGGTTTCCCCCATG
CTTTTTGATGCGTTTCTTACCTCTGGTTTCCATGAGCCGGTGTCCACGCTCGGTGACGAAAAGGCTGTCC
GTGTCCCCGTATACAGACTTGAGAGGCCTGTCCTCGAGCGGTGTTCCGCGGTCCTCCTCGTATAGAAACT
CGGACCACTCTGAGACAAAGGCTCGCGTCCAGGCCAGCACGAAGGAGGCTAAGTGGGAGGGGTAGCGGTC
GTTGTCCACTAGGGGGTCCACTCGCTCCAGGGTGTGAAGACACATGTCGCCCTCTTCGGCATCAAGGAAG
GTGATTGGTTTGTAGGTGTAGGCCACGTGACCGGGTGTTCCTGAAGGGGGGCTATAAAAGGGGGTGGGGG
CGCGTTCGTCCTCACTCTCTTCCGCATCGCTGTCTGCGAGGGCCAGCTGTTGGGGTGAGTACTCCCTCTG
AAAAGCGGGCATGACTTCTGCGCTAAGATTGTCAGTTTCCAAAAACGAGGAGGATTTGATATTCACCTGG
CCCGCGGTGATGCCTTTGAGGGTGGCCGCATCCATCTGGTCAGAAAAGACAATCTTTTTGTTGTCAAGCT
TGGTGGCAAACGACCCGTAGAGGGCGTTGGACAGCAACTTGGCGATGGAGCGCAGGGTTTGGTTTTTGTC
GCGATCGGCGCGCTCCTTGGCCGCGATGTTTAGCTGCACGTATTCGCGCGCAACGCACCGCCATTCGGGA
AAGACGGTGGTGCGCTCGTCGGGCACCAGGTGCACGCGCCAACCGCGGTTGTGCAGGGTGACAAGGTCAA
CGCTGGTGGCTACCTCTCCGCGTAGGCGCTCGTTGGTCCAGCAGAGGCGGCCGCCCTTGCGCGAGCAGAA
TGGCGGTAGGGGGTCTAGCTGCGTCTCGTCCGGGGGGTCTGCGTCCACGGTAAAGACCCCGGGCAGCAGG
CGCGCGTCGAAGTAGTCTATCTTGCATCCTTGCAAGTCTAGCGCCTGCTGCCATGCGCGGGCGGCAAGCG
CGCGCTCGTATGGGTTGAGTGGGGGACCCCATGGCATGGGGTGGGTGAGCGCGGAGGCGTACATGCCGCA
AATGTCGTAAACGTAGAGGGGCTCTCTGAGTATTCCAAGATATGTAGGGTAGCATCTTCCACCGCGGATG
CTGGCGCGCACGTAATCGTATAGTTCGTGCGAGGGAGCGAGGAGGTCGGGACCGAGGTTGCTACGGGCGG
GCTGCTCTGCTCGGAAGACTATCTGCCTGAAGATGGCATGTGAGTTGGATGATATGGTTGGACGCTGGAA
GACGTTGAAGCTGGCGTCTGTGAGACCTACCGCGTCACGCACGAAGGAGGCGTAGGAGTCGCGCAGCTTG
TTGACCAGCTCGGCGGTGACCTGCACGTCTAGGGCGCAGTAGTCCAGGGTTTCCTTGATGATGTCATACT
TATCCTGTCCCTTTTTTTTCCACAGCTCGCGGTTGAGGACAAACTCTTCGCGGTCTTTCCAGTACTCTTG
GATCGGAAACCCGTCGGCCTCCGAACGGTAAGAGCCTAGCATGTAGAACTGGTTGACGGCCTGGTAGGCG
CAGCATCCCTTTTCTACGGGTAGCGCGTATGCCTGCGCGGCCTTCCGGAGCGAGGTGTGGGTGAGCGCAA
AGGTGTCCCTGACCATGACTTTGAGGTACTGGTATTTGAAGTCAGTGTCGTCGCATCCGCCCTGCTCCCA
GAGCAAAAAGTCCGTGCGCTTTTTGGAACGCGGATTTGGCAGGGCGAAGGTGACATCGTTGAAGAGTATC
TTTCCCGCGCGAGGCATAAAGTTGCGTGTGATGCGGAAGGGTCCCGGCACCTCGGAACGGTTGTTAATTA
CCTGGGCGGCGAGCACGATCTCGTCAAAGCCGTTGATGTTGTGGCCCACAATGTAAAGTTCCAAGAAGCG
CGGGATGCCCTTGATGGAAGGCAATTTTTTAAGTTCCTCGTAGGTGAGCTCTTCAGGGGAGCTGAGCCCG
TGCTCTGAAAGGGCCCAGTCTGCAAGATGAGGGTTGGAAGCGACGAATGAGCTCCACAGGTCACGGGCCA
TTAGCATTTGCAGGTGGTCGCGAAAGGTCCTAAACTGGCGACCTATGGCCATTTTTTCTGGGGTGATGCA
GTAGAAGGTAAGCGGGTCTTGTTCCCAGCGGTCCCATCCAAGGTTCGCGGCTAGGTCTCGCGCGGCAGTC
ACTAGAGGCTCATCTCCGCCGAACTTCATGACCAGCATGAAGGGCACGAGCTGCTTCCCAAAGGCCCCCA
TCCAAGTATAGGTCTCTACATCGTAGGTGACAAAGAGACGCTCGGTGCGAGGATGCGAGCCGATCGGGAA
GAACTGGATCTCCCGCCACCAATTGGAGGAGTGGCTATTGATGTGGTGAAAGTAGAAGTCCCTGCGACGG
GCCGAACACTCGTGCTGGCTTTTGTAAAAACGTGCGCAGTACTGGCAGCGGTGCACGGGCTGTACATCCT
GCACGAGGTTGACCTGACGACCGCGCACAAGGAAGCAGAGTGGGAATTTGAGCCCCTCGCCTGGCGGGTT
TGGCTGGTGGTCTTCTACTTCGGCTGCTTGTCCTTGACCGTCTGGCTGCTCGAGGGGAGTTACGGTGGAT
CGGACCACCACGCCGCGCGAGCCCAAAGTCCAGATGTCCGCGCGCGGCGGTCGGAGCTTGATGACAACAT
CGCGCAGATGGGAGCTGTCCATGGTCTGGAGCTCCCGCGGCGTCAGGTCAGGCGGGAGCTCCTGCAGGTT
TACCTCGCATAGACGGGTCAGGGCGCGGGCTAGATCCAGGTGATACCTAATTTCCAGGGGCTGGTTGGTG
GCGGCGTCGATGGCTTGCAAGAGGCCGCATCCCCGCGGCGCGACTACGGTACCGCGCGGCGGGCGGTGGG
CCGCGGGGGTGTCCTTGGATGATGCATCTAAAAGCGGTGACGCGGGCGAGCCCCCGGAGGTAGGGGGGGC
TCCGGACCCGCCGGGAGAGGGGGCAGGGGCACGTCGGCGCCGCGCGCGGGCAGGAGCTGGTGCTGCGCGC
GTAGGTTGCTGGCGAACGCGACGACGCGGCGGTTGATCTCCTGAATCTGGCGCCTCTGCGTGAAGACGAC
GGGCCCGGTGAGCTTGAACCTGAAAGAGAGTTCGACAGAATCAATTTCGGTGTCGTTGACGGCGGCCTGG
CGCAAAATCTCCTGCACGTCTCCTGAGTTGTCTTGATAGGCGATCTCGGCCATGAACTGCTCGATCTCTT
CCTCCTGGAGATCTCCGCGTCCGGCTCGCTCCACGGTGGCGGCGAGGTCGTTGGAAATGCGGGCCATGAG
CTGCGAGAAGGCGTTGAGGCCTCCCTCGTTCCAGACGCGGCTGTAGACCACGCCCCCTTCGGCATCGCGG
GCGCGCATGACCACCTGCGCGAGATTGAGCTCCACGTGCCGGGCGAAGACGGCGTAGTTTCGCAGGCGCT
GAAAGAGGTAGTTGAGGGTGGTGGCGGTGTGTTCTGCCACGAAGAAGTACATAACCCAGCGTCGCAACGT
GGATTCGTTGATATCCCCCAAGGCCTCAAGGCGCTCCATGGCCTCGTAGAAGTCCACGGCGAAGTTGAAA
AACTGGGAGTTGCGCGCCGACACGGTTAACTCCTCCTCCAGAAGACGGATGAGCTCGGCGACAGTGTCGC
GCACCTCGCGCTCAAAGGCTACAGGGGCCTCTTCTTCTTCTTCAATCTCCTCTTCCATAAGGGCCTCCCC
TTCTTCTTCTTCTGGCGGCGGTGGGGGAGGGGGGACACGGCGGCGACGACGGCGCACCGGGAGGCGGTCG
ACAAAGCGCTCGATCATCTCCCCGCGGCGACGGCGCATGGTCTCGGTGACGGCGCGGCCGTTCTCGCGGG
GGCGCAGTTGGAAGACGCCGCCCGTCATGTCCCGGTTATGGGTTGGCGGGGGGCTGCCATGCGGCAGGGA
TACGGCGCTAACGATGCATCTCAACAATTGTTGTGTAGGTACTCCGCCGCCGAGGGACCTGAGCGAGTCC
GCATCGACCGGATCGGAAAACCTCTCGAGAAAGGCGTCTAACCAGTCACAGTCGCAAGGTAGGCTGAGCA
CCGTGGCGGGCGGCAGCGGGCGGCGGTCGGGGTTGTTTCTGGCGGAGGTGCTGCTGATGATGTAATTAAA
GTAGGCGGTCTTGAGACGGCGGATGGTCGACAGAAGCACCATGTCCTTGGGTCCGGCCTGCTGAATGCGC
AGGCGGTCGGCCATGCCCCAGGCTTCGTTTTGACATCGGCGCAGGTCTTTGTAGTAGTCTTGCATGAGCC
TTTCTACCGGCACTTCTTCTTCTCCTTCCTCTTGTCCTGCATCTCTTGCATCTATCGCTGCGGCGGCGGC
GGAGTTTGGCCGTAGGTGGCGCCCTCTTCCTCCCATGCGTGTGACCCCGAAGCCCCTCATCGGCTGAAGC
AGGGCTAGGTCGGCGACAACGCGCTCGGCTAATATGGCCTGCTGCACCTGCGTGAGGGTAGACTGGAAGT
CATCCATGTCCACAAAGCGGTGGTATGCGCCCGTGTTGATGGTGTAAGTGCAGTTGGCCATAACGGACCA
GTTAACGGTCTGGTGACCCGGCTGCGAGAGCTCGGTGTACCTGAGACGCGAGTAAGCCCTCGAGTCAAAT
ACGTAGTCGTTGCAAGTCCGCACCAGGTACTGGTATCCCACCAAAAAGTGCGGCGGCGGCTGGCGGTAGA
GGGGCCAGCGTAGGGTGGCCGGGGCTCCGGGGGCGAGATCTTCCAACATAAGGCGATGATATCCGTAGAT
GTACCTGGACATCCAGGTGATGCCGGCGGCGGTGGTGGAGGCGCGCGGAAAGTCGCGGACGCGGTTCCAG
ATGTTGCGCAGCGGCAAAAAGTGCTCCATGGTCGGGACGCTCTGGCCGGTCAGGCGCGCGCAATCGTTGA
CGCTCTAGCGTGCAAAAGGAGAGCCTGTAAGCGGGCACTCTTCCGTGGTCTGGTGGATAAATTCGCAAGG
GTATCATGGCGGACGACCGGGGTTCGAGCCCCGTATCCGGCCGTCCGCCGTGATCCATGCGGTTACCGCC
CGCGTGTCGAACCCAGGTGTGCGACGTCAGACAACGGGGGAGTGCTCCTTTTGGCTTCCTTCCAGGCGCG
GCGGCTGCTGCGCTAGCTTTTTTGGCCACTGGCCGCGCGCAGCGTAAGCGGTTAGGCTGGAAAGCGAAAG
CATTAAGTGGCTCGCTCCCTGTAGCCGGAGGGTTATTTTCCAAGGGTTGAGTCGCGGGACCCCCGGTTCG
AGTCTCGGACCGGCCGGACTGCGGCGAACGGGGGTTTGCCTCCCCGTCATGCAAGACCCCGCTTGCAAAT
TCCTCCGGAAACAGGGACGAGCCCCTTTTTTGCTTTTCCCAGATGCATCCGGTGCTGCGGCAGATGCGCC
CCCCTCCTCAGCAGCGGCAAGAGCAAGAGCAGCGGCAGACATGCAGGGCACCCTCCCCTCCTCCTACCGC
GTCAGGAGGGGCGACATCCGCGGTTGACGCGGCAGCAGATGGTGATTACGAACCCCCGCGGCGCCGGGCC
CGGCACTACCTGGACTTGGAGGAGGGCGAGGGCCTGGCGCGGCTAGGAGCGCCCTCTCCTGAGCGGCACC
CAAGGGTGCAGCTGAAGCGTGATACGCGTGAGGCGTACGTGCCGCGGCAGAACCTGTTTCGCGACCGCGA
GGGAGAGGAGCCCGAGGAGATGCGGGATCGAAAGTTCCACGCAGGGCGCGAGCTGCGGCATGGCCTGAAT
CGCGAGCGGTTGCTGCGCGAGGAGGACTTTGAGCCCGACGCGCGAACCGGGATTAGTCCCGCGCGCGCAC
ACGTGGCGGCCGCCGACCTGGTAACCGCATACGAGCAGACGGTGAACCAGGAGATTAACTTTCAAAAAAG
CTTTAACAACCACGTGCGTACGCTTGTGGCGCGCGAGGAGGTGGCTATAGGACTGATGCATCTGTGGGAC
TTTGTAAGCGCGCTGGAGCAAAACCCAAATAGCAAGCCGCTCATGGCGCAGCTGTTCCTTATAGTGCAGC
ACAGCAGGGACAACGAGGCATTCAGGGATGCGCTGCTAAACATAGTAGAGCCCGAGGGCCGCTGGCTGCT
CGATTTGATAAACATCCTGCAGAGCATAGTGGTGCAGGAGCGCAGCTTGAGCCTGGCTGACAAGGTGGCC
GCCATCAACTATTCCATGCTTAGCCTGGGCAAGTTTTACGCCCGCAAGATATACCATACCCCTTACGTTC
CCATAGACAAGGAGGTAAAGATCGAGGGGTTCTACATGCGCATGGCGCTGAAGGTGCTTACCTTGAGCGA
CGACCTGGGCGTTTATCGCAACGAGCGCATCCACAAGGCCGTGAGCGTGAGCCGGCGGCGCGAGCTCAGC
GACCGCGAGCTGATGCACAGCCTGCAAAGGGCCCTGGCTGGCACGGGCAGCGGCGATAGAGAGGCCGAGT
CCTACTTTGACGCGGGCGCTGACCTGCGCTGGGCCCCAAGCCGACGCGCCCTGGAGGCAGCTGGGGCCGG
ACCTGGGCTGGCGGTGGCACCCGCGCGCGCTGGCAACGTCGGCGGCGTGGAGGAATATGACGAGGACGAT
GAGTACGAGCCAGAGGACGGCGAGTACTAAGCGGTGATGTTTCTGATCAGATGATGCAAGACGCAACGGA
CCCGGCGGTGCGGGCGGCGCTGCAGAGCCAGCCGTCCGGCCTTAACTCCACGGACGACTGGCGCCAGGTC
ATGGACCGCATCATGTCGCTGACTGCGCGCAATCCTGACGCGTTCCGGCAGCAGCCGCAGGCCAACCGGC
TCTCCGCAATTCTGGAAGCGGTGGTCCCGGCGCGCGCAAACCCCACGCACGAGAAGGTGCTGGCGATCGT
AAACGCGCTGGCCGAAAACAGGGCCATCCGGCCCGACGAGGCCGGCCTGGTCTACGACGCGCTGCTTCAG
CGCGTGGCTCGTTACAACAGCGGCAACGTGCAGACCAACCTGGACCGGCTGGTGGGGGATGTGCGCGAGG
CCGTGGCGCAGCGTGAGCGCGCGCAGCAGCAGGGCAACCTGGGCTCCATGGTTGCACTAAACGCCTTCCT
GAGTACACAGCCCGCCAACGTGCCGCGGGGACAGGAGGACTACACCAACTTTGTGAGCGCACTGCGGCTA
ATGGTGACTGAGACACCGCAAAGTGAGGTGTACCAGTCTGGGCCAGACTATTTTTTCCAGACCAGTAGAC
AAGGCCTGCAGACCGTAAACCTGAGCCAGGCTTTCAAAAACTTGCAGGGGCTGTGGGGGGTGCGGGCTCC
CACAGGCGACCGCGCGACCGTGTCTAGCTTGCTGACGCCCAACTCGCGCCTGTTGCTGCTGCTAATAGCG
CCCTTCACGGACAGTGGCAGCGTGTCCCGGGACACATACCTAGGTCACTTGCTGACACTGTACCGCGAGG
CCATAGGTCAGGCGCATGTGGACGAGCATACTTTCCAGGAGATTACAAGTGTCAGCCGCGCGCTGGGGCA
GGAGGACACGGGCAGCCTGGAGGCAACCCTAAACTACCTGCTGACCAACCGGCGGCAGAAGATCCCCTCG
TTGCACAGTTTAAACAGCGAGGAGGAGCGCATTTTGCGCTACGTGCAGCAGAGCGTGAGCCTTAACCTGA
TGCGCGACGGGGTAACGCCCAGCGTGGCGCTGGACATGACCGCGCGCAACATGGAACCGGGCATGTATGC
CTCAAACCGGCCGTTTATCAACCGCCTAATGGACTACTTGCATCGCGCGGCCGCCGTGAACCCCGAGTAT
TTCACCAATGCCATCTTGAACCCGCACTGGCTACCGCCCCCTGGTTTCTACACCGGGGGATTCGAGGTGC
CCGAGGGTAACGATGGATTCCTCTGGGACGACATAGACGACAGCGTGTTTTCCCCGCAACCGCAGACCCT
GCTAGAGTTGCAACAGCGCGAGCAGGCAGAGGCGGCGCTGCGAAAGGAAAGCTTCCGCAGGCCAAGCAGC
TTGTCCGATCTAGGCGCTGCGGCCCCGCGGTCAGATGCTAGTAGCCCATTTCCAAGCTTGATAGGGTCTC
TTACCAGCACTCGCACCACCCGCCCGCGCCTGCTGGGCGAGGAGGAGTACCTAAACAACTCGCTGCTGCA
GCCGCAGCGCGAAAAAAACCTGCCTCCGGCATTTCCCAACAACGGGATAGAGAGCCTAGTGGACAAGATG
AGTAGATGGAAGACGTACGCGCAGGAGCACAGGGACGTGCCAGGCCCGCGCCCGCCCACCCGTCGTCAAA
GGCACGACCGTCAGCGGGGTCTGGTGTGGGAGGACGATGACTCGGCAGACGACAGCAGCGTCCTGGATTT
GGGAGGGAGTGGCAACCCGTTTGCGCACCTTCGCCCCAGGCTGGGGAGAATGTTTTAAAAAAAAAAAAAG
CATGATGCAAAATAAAAAACTCACCAAGGCCATGGCACCGAGCGTTGGTTTTCTTGTATTCCCCTTAGTA
TGCGGCGCGCGGCGATGTATGAGGAAGGTCCTCCTCCCTCCTACGAGAGTGTGGTGAGCGCGGCGCCAGT
GGCGGCGGCGCTGGGTTCTCCCTTCGATGCTCCCCTGGACCCGCCGTTTGTGCCTCCGCGGTACCTGCGG
CCTACCGGGGGGAGAAACAGCATCCGTTACTCTGAGTTGGCACCCCTATTCGACACCACCCGTGTGTACC
TGGTGGACAACAAGTCAACGGATGTGGCATCCCTGAACTACCAGAACGACCACAGCAACTTTCTGACCAC
GGTCATTCAAAACAATGACTACAGCCCGGGGGAGGCAAGCACACAGACCATCAATCTTGACGACCGGTCG
CACTGGGGCGGCGACCTGAAAACCATCCTGCATACCAACATGCCAAATGTGAACGAGTTCATGTTTACCA
ATAAGTTTAAGGCGCGGGTGATGGTGTCGCGCTTGCCTACTAAGGACAATCAGGTGGAGCTGAAATACGA
GTGGGTGGAGTTCACGCTGCCCGAGGGCAACTACTCCGAGACCATGACCATAGACCTTATGAACAACGCG
ATCGTGGAGCACTACTTGAAAGTGGGCAGACAGAACGGGGTTCTGGAAAGCGACATCGGGGTAAAGTTTG
ACACCCGCAACTTCAGACTGGGGTTTGACCCCGTCACTGGTCTTGTCATGCCTGGGGTATATACAAACGA
AGCCTTCCATCCAGACATCATTTTGCTGCCAGGATGCGGGGTGGACTTCACCCACAGCCGCCTGAGCAAC
TTGTTGGGCATCCGCAAGCGGCAACCCTTCCAGGAGGGCTTTAGGATCACCTACGATGATCTGGAGGGTG
GTAACATTCCCGCACTGTTGGATGTGGACGCCTACCAGGCGAGCTTGAAAGATGACACCGAACAGGGCGG
GGGTGGCGCAGGCGGCAGCAACAGCAGTGGCAGCGGCGCGGAAGAGAACTCCAACGCGGCAGCCGCGGCA
ATGCAGCCGGTGGAGGACATGAACGATCATGCCATTCGCGGCGACACCTTTGCCACACGGGCTGAGGAGA
AGCGCGCTGAGGCCGAAGCAGCGGCCGAAGCTGCCGCCCCCGCTGCGCAACCCGAGGTCGAGAAGCCTCA
GAAGAAACCGGTGATCAAACCCCTGACAGAGGACAGCAAGAAACGCAGTTACAACCTAATAAGCAATGAC
AGCACCTTCACCCAGTACCGCAGCTGGTACCTTGCATACAACTACGGCGACCCTCAGACCGGAATCCGCT
CATGGACCCTGCTTTGCACTCCTGACGTAACCTGCGGCTCGGAGCAGGTCTACTGGTCGTTGCCAGACAT
GATGCAAGACCCCGTGACCTTCCGCTCCACGCGCCAGATCAGCAACTTTCCGGTGGTGGGCGCCGAGCTG
TTGCCCGTGCACTCCAAGAGCTTCTACAACGACCAGGCCGTCTACTCCCAACTCATCCGCCAGTTTACCT
CTCTGACCCACGTGTTCAATCGCTTTCCCGAGAACCAGATTTTGGCGCGCCCGCCAGCCCCCACCATCAC
CACCGTCAGTGAAAACGTTCCTGCTCTCACAGATCACGGGACGCTACCGCTGCGCAACAGCATCGGAGGA
GTCCAGCGAGTGACCATTACTGACGCCAGACGCCGCACCTGCCCCTACGTTTACAAGGCCCTGGGCATAG
TCTCGCCGCGCGTCCTATCGAGCCGCACTTTTTGAGCAAGCATGTCCATCCTTATATCGCCCAGCAATAA
CACAGGCTGGGGCCTGCGCTTCCCAAGCAAGATGTTTGGCGGGGCCAAGAAGCGCTCCGACCAACACCCA
GTGCGCGTGCGCGGGCACTACCGCGCGCCCTGGGGCGCGCACAAACGCGGCCGCACTGGGCGCACCACCG
TCGATGACGCCATCGACGCGGTGGTGGAGGAGGCGCGCAACTACACGCCCACGCCGCCACCAGTGTCCAC
AGTGGACGCGGCCATTCAGACCGTGGTGCGCGGAGCCCGGCGCTATGCTAAAATGAAGAGACGGCGGAGG
CGCGTAGCACGTCGCCACCGCCGCCGACCCGGCACTGCCGCCCAACGCGCGGCGGCGGCCCTGCTTAACC
GCGCACGTCGCACCGGCCGACGGGCGGCCATGCGGGCCGCTCGAAGGCTGGCCGCGGGTATTGTCACTGT
GCCCCCCAGGTCCAGGCGACGAGCGGCCGCCGCAGCAGCCGCGGCCATTAGTGCTATGACTCAGGGTCGC
AGGGGCAACGTGTATTGGGTGCGCGACTCGGTTAGCGGCCTGCGCGTGCCCGTGCGCACCCGCCCCCCGC
GCAACTAGATTGCAAGAAAAAACTACTTAGACTCGTACTGTTGTATGTATCCAGCGGCGGCGGCGCGCAA
CGAAGCTATGTCCAAGCGCAAAATCAAAGAAGAGATGCTCCAGGTCATCGCGCCGGAGATCTATGGCCCC
CCGAAGAAGGAAGAGCAGGATTACAAGCCCCGAAAGCTAAAGCGGGTCAAAAAGAAAAAGAAAGATGATG
ATGATGAACTTGACGACGAGGTGGAACTGCTGCACGCTACCGCGCCCAGGCGACGGGTACAGTGGAAAGG
TCGACGCGTAAAACGTGTTTTGCGACCCGGCACCACCGTAGTCTTTACGCCCGGTGAGCGCTCCACCCGC
ACCTACAAGCGCGTGTATGATGAGGTGTACGGCGACGAGGACCTGCTTGAGCAGGCCAACGAGCGCCTCG
GGGAGTTTGCCTACGGAAAGCGGCATAAGGACATGCTGGCGTTGCCGCTGGACGAGGGCAACCCAACACC
TAGCCTAAAGCCCGTAACACTGCAGCAGGTGCTGCCCGCGCTTGCACCGTCCGAAGAAAAGCGCGGCCTA
AAGCGCGAGTCTGGTGACTTGGCACCCACCGTGCAGCTGATGGTACCCAAGCGCCAGCGACTGGAAGATG
TCTTGGAAAAAATGACCGTGGAACCTGGGCTGGAGCCCGAGGTCCGCGTGCGGCCAATCAAGCAGGTGGC
GCCGGGACTGGGCGTGCAGACCGTGGACGTTCAGATACCCACTACCAGTAGCACCAGTATTGCCACCGCC
ACAGAGGGCATGGAGACACAAACGTCCCCGGTTGCCTCAGCGGTGGCGGATGCCGCGGTGCAGGCGGTCG
CTGCGGCCGCGTCCAAGACCTCTACGGAGGTGCAAACGGACCCGTGGATGTTTCGCGTTTCAGCCCCCCG
GCGCCCGCGCCGTTCGAGGAAGTACGGCGCCGCCAGCGCGCTACTGCCCGAATATGCCCTACATCCTTCC
ATTGCGCCTACCCCCGGCTATCGTGGCTACACCTACCGCCCCAGAAGACGAGCAACTACCCGACGCCGAA
CCACCACTGGAACCCGCCGCCGCCGTCGCCGTCGCCAGCCCGTGCTGGCCCCGATTTCCGTGCGCAGGGT
GGCTCGCGAAGGAGGCAGGACCCTGGTGCTGCCAACAGCGCGCTACCACCCCAGCATCGTTTAAAAGCCG
GTCTTTGTGGTTCTTGCAGATATGGCCCTCACCTGCCGCCTCCGTTTCCCGGTGCCGGGATTCCGAGGAA
GAATGCACCGTAGGAGGGGCATGGCCGGCCACGGCCTGACGGGCGGCATGCGTCGTGCGCACCACCGGCG
GCGGCGCGCGTCGCACCGTCGCATGCGCGGCGGTATCCTGCCCCTCCTTATTCCACTGATCGCCGCGGCG
ATTGGCGCCGTGCCCGGAATTGCATCCGTGGCCTTGCAGGCGCAGAGACACTGATTAAAAACAAGTTGCA
TGTGGAAAAATCAAAATAAAAAGTCTGGACTCTCACGCTCGCTTGGTCCTGTAACTATTTTGTAGAATGG
AAGACATCAACTTTGCGTCTCTGGCCCCGCGACACGGCTCGCGCCCGTTCATGGGAAACTGGCAAGATAT
CGGCACCAGCAATATGAGCGGTGGCGCCTTCAGCTGGGGCTCGCTGTGGAGCGGCATTAAAAATTTCGGT
TCCACCGTTAAGAACTATGGCAGCAAGGCCTGGAACAGCAGCACAGGCCAGATGCTGAGGGATAAGTTGA
AAGAGCAAAATTTCCAACAAAAGGTGGTAGATGGCCTGGCCTCTGGCATTAGCGGGGTGGTGGACCTGGC
CAACCAGGCAGTGCAAAATAAGATTAACAGTAAGCTTGATCCCCGCCCTCCCGTAGAGGAGCCTCCACCG
GCCGTGGAGACAGTGTCTCCAGAGGGGCGTGGCGAAAAGCGTCCGCGCCCCGACAGGGAAGAAACTCTGG
TGACGCAAATAGACGAGCCTCCCTCGTACGAGGAGGCACTAAAGCAAGGCCTGCCCACCACCCGTCCCAT
CGCGCCCATGGCTACCGGAGTGCTGGGCCAGCACACACCCGTAACGCTGGACCTGCCTCCCCCCGCCGAC
ACCCAGCAGAAACCTGTGCTGCCAGGCCCGACCGCCGTTGTTGTAACCCGTCCTAGCCGCGCGTCCCTGC
GCCGCGCCGCCAGCGGTCCGCGATCGTTGCGGCCCGTAGCCAGTGGCAACTGGCAAAGCACACTGAACAG
CATCGTGGGTCTGGGGGTGCAATCCCTGAAGCGCCGACGATGCTTCTGATAGCTAACGTGTCGTATGTGT
GTCATGTATGCGTCCATGTCGCCGCCAGAGGAGCTGCTGAGCCGCCGCGCGCCCGCTTTCCAAGATGGCT
ACCCCTTCGATGATGCCGCAGTGGTCTTACATGCACATCTCGGGCCAGGACGCCTCGGAGTACCTGAGCC
CCGGGCTGGTGCAGTTTGCCCGCGCCACCGAGACGTACTTCAGCCTGAATAACAAGTTTAGAAACCCCAC
GGTGGCGCCTACGCACGACGTGACCACAGACCGGTCCCAGCGTTTGACGCTGCGGTTCATCCCTGTGGAC
CGTGAGGATACTGCGTACTCGTACAAGGCGCGGTTCACCCTAGCTGTGGGTGATAACCGTGTGCTGGACA
TGGCTTCCACGTACTTTGACATCCGCGGCGTGCTGGACAGGGGCCCTACTTTTAAGCCCTACTCTGGCAC
TGCCTACAACGCCCTGGCTCCCAAGGGTGCCCCAAATCCTTGCGAATGGGATGAAGCTGCTACTGCTCTT
GAAATAAACCTAGAAGAAGAGGACGATGACAACGAAGACGAAGTAGACGAGCAAGCTGAGCAGCAAAAAA
CTCACGTATTTGGGCAGGCGCCTTATTCTGGTATAAATATTACAAAGGAGGGTATTCAAATAGGTGTCGA
AGGTCAAACACCTAAATATGCCGATAAAACATTTCAACCTGAACCTCAAATAGGAGAATCTCAGTGGTAC
GAAACAGAAATTAATCATGCAGCTGGGAGAGTCCTAAAAAAGACTACCCCAATGAAACCATGTTACGGTT
CATATGCAAAACCCACAAATGAAAATGGAGGGCAAGGCATTCTTGTAAAGCAACAAAATGGAAAGCTAGA
AAGTCAAGTGGAAATGCAATTTTTCTCAACTACTGAGGCAGCCGCAGGCAATGGTGATAACTTGACTCCT
AAAGTGGTATTGTACAGTGAAGATGTAGATATAGAAACCCCAGACACTCATATTTCTTACATGCCCACTA
TTAAGGAAGGTAACTCACGAGAACTAATGGGCCAACAATCTATGCCCAACAGGCCTAATTACATTGCTTT
TAGGGACAATTTTATTGGTCTAATGTATTACAACAGCACGGGTAATATGGGTGTTCTGGCGGGCCAAGCA
TCGCAGTTGAATGCTGTTGTAGATTTGCAAGACAGAAACACAGAGCTTTCATACCAGCTTTTGCTTGATT
CCATTGGTGATAGAACCAGGTACTTTTCTATGTGGAATCAGGCTGTTGACAGCTATGATCCAGATGTTAG
AATTATTGAAAATCATGGAACTGAAGATGAACTTCCAAATTACTGCTTTCCACTGGGAGGTGTGATTAAT
ACAGAGACTCTTACCAAGGTAAAACCTAAAACAGGTCAGGAAAATGGATGGGAAAAAGATGCTACAGAAT
TTTCAGATAAAAATGAAATAAGAGTTGGAAATAATTTTGCCATGGAAATCAATCTAAATGCCAACCTGTG
GAGAAATTTCCTGTACTCCAACATAGCGCTGTATTTGCCCGACAAGCTAAAGTACAGTCCTTCCAACGTA
AAAATTTCTGATAACCCAAACACCTACGACTACATGAACAAGCGAGTGGTGGCTCCCGGGCTAGTGGACT
GCTACATTAACCTTGGAGCACGCTGGTCCCTTGACTATATGGACAACGTCAACCCATTTAACCACCACCG
CAATGCTGGCCTGCGCTACCGCTCAATGTTGCTGGGCAATGGTCGCTATGTGCCCTTCCACATCCAGGTG
CCTCAGAAGTTCTTTGCCATTAAAAACCTCCTTCTCCTGCCGGGCTCATACACCTACGAGTGGAACTTCA
GGAAGGATGTTAACATGGTTCTGCAGAGCTCCCTAGGAAATGACCTAAGGGTTGACGGAGCCAGCATTAA
GTTTGATAGCATTTGCCTTTACGCCACCTTCTTCCCCATGGCCCACAACACCGCCTCCACGCTTGAGGCC
ATGCTTAGAAACGACACCAACGACCAGTCCTTTAACGACTATCTC
[453 nt withheld, positions 18946-19398]
CAGCCCATGAGCCGTCAGGTGGTGGATGATACTAAATACAAGGACTACCAACAGGTGGGCATCCTACACC
AACACAACAACTCTGGATTTGTTGGCTACCTTGCCCCCACCATGCGCGAAGGACAGGCCTACCCTGCTAA
CTTCCCCTATCCGCTTATAGGCAAGACCGCAGTTGACAGCATTACCCAGAAAAAGTTTCTTTGCGATCGC
ACCCTTTGGCGCATCCCATTCTCCAGTAACTTTATGTCCATGGGCGCACTCACAGACCTGGGCCAAAACC
TTCTCTACGCCAACTCCGCCCACGCGCTAGACATGACTTTTGAGGTGGATCCCATGGACGAGCCCACCCT
TCTTTATGTTTTGTTTGAAGTCTTTGACGTGGTCCGTGTGCACCAGCCGCACCGCGGCGTCATCGAAACC
GTGTACCTGCGCACGCCCTTCTCGGCCGGCAACGCCACAACATAAAGAAGCAAGCAACATCAACAACAGC
TGCCGCCATGGGCTCCAGTGAGCAGGAACTGAAAGCCATTGTCAAAGATCTTGGTTGTGGGCCATATTTT
TTGGGCACCTATGACAAGCGCTTTCCAGGCTTTGTTTCTCCACACAAGCTCGCCTGCGCCATAGTCAATA
CGGCCGGTCGCGAGACTGGGGGCGTACACTGGATGGCCTTTGCCTGGAACCCGCACTCAAAAACATGCTA
CCTCTTTGAGCCCTTTGGCTTTTCTGACCAGCGACTCAAGCAGGTTTACCAGTTTGAGTACGAGTCACTC
CTGCGCCGTAGCGCCATTGCTTCTTCCCCCGACCGCTGTATAACGCTGGAAAAGTCCACCCAAAGCGTAC
AGGGGCCCAACTCGGCCGCCTGTGGACTATTCTGCTGCATGTTTCTCCACGCCTTTGCCAACTGGCCCCA
AACTCCCATGGATCACAACCCCACCATGAACCTTATTACCGGGGTACCCAACTCCATGCTCAACAGTCCC
CAGGTACAGCCCACCCTGCGTCGCAACCAGGAACAGCTCTACAGCTTCCTGGAGCGCCACTCGCCCTACT
TCCGCAGCCACAGTGCGCAGATTAGGAGCGCCACTTCTTTTTGTCACTTGAAAAACATGTAAAAATAATG
TACTAGAGACACTTTCAATAAAGGCAAATGCTTTTATTTGTACACTCTCGGGTGATTATTTACCCCCACC
CTTGCCGTCTGCGCCGTTTAAAAATCAAAGGGGTTCTGCCGCGCATCGCTATGCGCCACTGGCAGGGACA
CGTTGCGATACTGGTGTTTAGTGCTCCACTTAAACTCAGGCACAACCATCCGCGGCAGCTCGGTGAAGTT
TTCACTCCACAGGCTGCGCACCATCACCAACGCGTTTAGCAGGTCGGGCGCCGATATCTTGAAGTCGCAG
TTGGGGCCTCCGCCCTGCGCGCGCGAGTTGCGATACACAGGGTTGCAGCACTGGAACACTATCAGCGCCG
GGTGGTGCACGCTGGCCAGCACGCTCTTGTCGGAGATCAGATCCGCGTCCAGGTCCTCCGCGTTGCTCAG
GGCGAACGGAGTCAACTTTGGTAGCTGCCTTCCCAAAAAGGGCGCGTGCCCAGGCTTTGAGTTGCACTCG
CACCGTAGTGGCATCAAAAGGTGACCGTGCCCGGTCTGGGCGTTAGGATACAGCGCCTGCATAAAAGCCT
TGATCTGCTTAAAAGCCACCTGAGCCTTTGCGCCTTCAGAGAAGAACATGCCGCAAGACTTGCCGGAAAA
CTGATTGGCCGGACAGGCCGCGTCGTGCACGCAGCACCTTGCGTCGGTGTTGGAGATCTGCACCACATTT
CGGCCCCACCGGTTCTTCACGATCTTGGCCTTGCTAGACTGCTCCTTCAGCGCGCGCTGCCCGTTTTCGC
TCGTCACATCCATTTCAATCACGTGCTCCTTATTTATCATAATGCTTCCGTGTAGACACTTAAGCTCGCC
TTCGATCTCAGCGCAGCGGTGCAGCCACAACGCGCAGCCCGTGGGCTCGTGATGCTTGTAGGTCACCTCT
GCAAACGACTGCAGGTACGCCTGCAGGAATCGCCCCATCATCGTCACAAAGGTCTTGTTGCTGGTGAAGG
TCAGCTGCAACCCGCGGTGCTCCTCGTTCAGCCAGGTCTTGCATACGGCCGCCAGAGCTTCCACTTGGTC
AGGCAGTAGTTTGAAGTTCGCCTTTAGATCGTTATCCACGTGGTACTTGTCCATCAGCGCGCGCGCAGCC
TCCATGCCCTTCTCCCACGCAGACACGATCGGCACACTCAGCGGGTTCATCACCGTAATTTCACTTTCCG
CTTCGCTGGGCTCTTCCTCTTCCTCTTGCGTCCGCATACCACGCGCCACTGGGTCGTCTTCATTCAGCCG
CCGCACTGTGCGCTTACCTCCTTTGCCATGCTTGATTAGCACCGGTGGGTTGCTGAAACCCACCATTTGT
AGCGCCACATCTTCTCTTTCTTCCTCGCTGTCCACGATTACCTCTGGTGATGGCGGGCGCTCGGGCTTGG
GAGAAGGGCGCTTCTTTTTCTTCTTGGGCGCAATGGCCAAATCCGCCGCCGAGGTCGATGGCCGCGGGCT
GGGTGTGCGCGGCACCAGCGCGTCTTGTGATGAGTCTTCCTCGTCCTCGGACTCGATACGCCGCCTCATC
CGCTTTTTTGGGGGCGCCCGGGGAGGCGGCGGCGACGGGGACGGGGACGACACGTCCTCCATGGTTGGGG
GACGTCGCGCCGCACCGCGTCCGCGCTCGGGGGTGGTTTCGCGCTGCTCCTCTTCCCGACTGGCCATTTC
CTTCTCCTATAGGCAGAAAAAGATCATGGAGTCAGTCGAGAAGAAGGACAGCCTAACCGCCCCCTCTGAG
TTCGCCACCACCGCCTCCACCGATGCCGCCAACGCGCCTACCACCTTCCCCGTCGAGGCACCCCCGCTTG
AGGAGGAGGAAGTGATTATCGAGCAGGACCCAGGTTTTGTAAGCGAAGACGACGAGGACCGCTCAGTACC
AACAGAGGATAAAAAGCAAGACCAGGACAACGCAGAGGCAAACGAGGAACAAGTCGGGCGGGGGGACGAA
AGGCATGGCGACTACCTAGATGTGGGAGACGACGTGCTGTTGAAGCATCTGCAGCGCCAGTGCGCCATTA
TCTGCGACGCGTTGCAAGAGCGCAGCGATGTGCCCCTCGCCATAGCGGATGTCAGCCTTGCCTACGAACG
CCACCTATTCTCACCGCGCGTACCCCCCAAACGCCAAGAAAACGGCACATGCGAGCCCAACCCGCGCCTC
AACTTCTACCCCGTATTTGCCGTGCCAGAGGTGCTTGCCACCTATCACATCTTTTTCCAAAACTGCAAGA
TACCCCTATCCTGCCGTGCCAACCGCAGCCGAGCGGACAAGCAGCTGGCCTTGCGGCAGGGCGCTGTCAT
ACCTGATATCGCCTCGCTCAACGAAGTGCCAAAAATCTTTGAGGGTCTTGGACGCGACGAGAAGCGCGCG
GCAAACGCTCTGCAACAGGAAAACAGCGAAAATGAAAGTCACTCTGGAGTGTTGGTGGAACTCGAGGGTG
ACAACGCGCGCCTAGCCGTACTAAAACGCAGCATCGAGGTCACCCACTTTGCCTACCCGGCACTTAACCT
ACCCCCCAAGGTCATGAGCACAGTCATGAGTGAGCTGATCGTGCGCCGTGCGCAGCCCCTGGAGAGGGAT
GCAAATTTGCAAGAACAAACAGAGGAGGGCCTACCCGCAGTTGGCGACGAGCAGCTAGCGCGCTGGCTTC
AAACGCGCGAGCCTGCCGACTTGGAGGAGCGACGCAAACTAATGATGGCCGCAGTGCTCGTTACCGTGGA
GCTTGAGTGCATGCAGCGGTTCTTTGCTGACCCGGAGATGCAGCGCAAGCTAGAGGAAACATTGCACTAC
ACCTTTCGACAGGGCTACGTACGCCAGGCCTGCAAGATCTCCAACGTGGAGCTCTGCAACCTGGTCTCCT
ACCTTGGAATTTTGCACGAAAACCGCCTTGGGCAAAACGTGCTTCATTCCACGCTCAAGGGCGAGGCGCG
CCGCGACTACGTCCGCGACTGCGTTTACTTATTTCTATGCTACACCTGGCAGACGGCCATGGGCGTTTGG
CAGCAGTGCTTGGAGGAGTGCAACCTCAAGGAGCTGCAGAAACTGCTAAAGCAAAACTTGAAGGACCTAT
GGACGGCCTTCAACGAGCGCTCCGTGGCCGCGCACCTGGCGGACATCATTTTCCCCGAACGCCTGCTTAA
AACCCTGCAACAGGGTCTGCCAGACTTCACCAGTCAAAGCATGTTGCAGAACTTTAGGAACTTTATCCTA
GAGCGCTCAGGAATCTTGCCCGCCACCTGCTGTGCACTTCCTAGCGACTTTGTGCCCATTAAGTACCGCG
AATGCCCTCCGCCGCTTTGGGGCCACTGCTACCTTCTGCAGCTAGCCAACTACCTTGCCTACCACTCTGA
CATAATGGAAGACGTGAGCGGTGACGGTCTACTGGAGTGTCACTGTCGCTGCAACCTATGCACCCCGCAC
CGCTCCCTGGTTTGCAATTCGCAGCTGCTTAACGAAAGTCAAATTATCGGTACCTTTGAGCTGCAGGGTC
CCTCGCCTGACGAAAAGTCCGCGGCTCCGGGGTTGAAACTCACTCCGGGGCTGTGGACGTCGGCTTACCT
TCGCAAATTTGTACCTGAGGACTACCACGCCCACGAGATTAGGTTCTACGAAGACCAATCCCGCCCGCCT
AATGCGGAGCTTACCGCCTGCGTCATTACCCAGGGCCACATTCTTGGCCAATTGCAAGCCATCAACAAAG
CCCGCCAAGAGTTTCTGCTACGAAAGGGACGGGGGGTTTACTTGGACCCCCAGTCCGGCGAGGAGCTCAA
CCCAATCCCCCCGCCGCCGCAGCCCTATCAGCAGCAGCCGCGGGCCCTTGCTTCCCAGGATGGCACCCAA
AAAGAAGCTGCAGCTGCCGCCGCCACCCACGGACGAGGAGGAATACTGGGACAGTCAGGCAGAGGAGGTT
TTGGACGAGGAGGAGGAGGACATGATGGAAGACTGGGAGAGCCTAGACGAGGAAGCTTCCGAGGTCGAAG
AGGTGTCAGACGAAACACCGTCACCCTCGGTCGCATTCCCCTCGCCGGCGCCCCAGAAATCGGCAACCGG
TTCCAGCATGGCTACAACCTCCGCTCCTCAGGCGCCGCCGGCACTGCCCGTTCGCCGACCCAACCGTAGA
TGGGACACCACTGGAACCAGGGCCGGTAAGTCCAAGCAGCCGCCGCCGTTAGCCCAAGAGCAACAACAGC
GCCAAGGCTACCGCTCATGGCGCGGGCACAAGAACGCCATAGTTGCTTGCTTGCAAGACTGTGGGGGCAA
CATCTCCTTCGCCCGCCGCTTTCTTCTCTACCATCACGGCGTGGCCTTCCCCCGTAACATCCTGCATTAC
TACCGTCATCTCTACAGCCCATACTGCACCGGCGGCAGCGGCAGCAACAGCAGCGGCCACACAGAAGCAA
AGGCGACCGGATAGCAAGACTCTGACAAAGCCCAAGAAATCCACAGCGGCGGCAGCAGCAGGAGGAGGAG
CGCTGCGTCTGGCGCCCAACGAACCCGTATCGACCCGCGAGCTTAGAAACAGGATTTTTCCCACTCTGTA
TGCTATATTTCAACAGAGCAGGGGCCAAGAACAAGAGCTGAAAATAAAAAACAGGTCTCTGCGATCCCTC
ACCCGCAGCTGCCTGTATCACAAAAGCGAAGATCAGCTTCGGCGCACGCTGGAAGACGCGGAGGCTCTCT
TCAGTAAATACTGCGCGCTGACTCTTAAGGACTAGTTTCGCGCCCTTTCTCAAATTTAAGCGCGAAAACT
ACGTCATCTCCAGCGGCCACACCCGGCGCCAGCACCTGTTGTCAGCGCCATTATGAGCAAGGAAATTCCC
ACGCCCTACATGTGGAGTTACCAGCCACAAATGGGACTTGCGGCTGGAGCTGCCCAAGACTACTCAACCC
GAATAAACTACATGAGCGCGGGACCCCACATGATATCCCGGGTCAACGGAATACGCGCCCACCGAAACCG
AATTCTCCTGGAACAGGCGGCTATTACCACCACACCTCGTAATAACCTTAATCCCCGTAGTTGGCCCGCT
GCCCTGGTGTACCAGGAAAGTCCCGCTCCCACCACTGTGGTACTTCCCAGAGACGCCCAGGCCGAAGTTC
AGATGACTAACTCAGGGGCGCAGCTTGCGGGCGGCTTTCGTCACAGGGTGCGGTCGCCCGGGCAGGGTAT
AACTCACCTGACAATCAGAGGGCGAGGTATTCAGCTCAACGACGAGTCGGTGAGCTCCTCGCTTGGTCTC
CGTCCGGACGGGACATTTCAGATCGGCGGCGCCGGCCGCTCTTCATTCACGCCTCGTCAGGCAATCCTAA
CTCTGCAGACCTCGTCCTCTGAGCCGCGCTCTGGAGGCATTGGAACTCTGCAATTTATTGAGGAGTTTGT
GCCATCGGTCTACTTTAACCCCTTCTCGGGACCTCCCGGCCACTATCCGGATCAATTTATTCCTAACTTT
GACGCGGTAAAGGACTCGGCGGACGGCTACGACTGAATGTTATAAGTTCCTGTCCATCCGCACCCACTAT
CTTCATGTTGTTGCAGATGAAGCGCGCAAGACCGTCTGAAGATACCTTCAACCCCGTGTATCCATATGAC
ACGGAAACCGGTCCTCCAACTGTGCCTTTTCTTACTCCTCCCTTTGTATCCCCCAATGGGTTTCAAGAGA
GTCCCCCTGGGGTACTCTCTTTGCGCCTATCCGAACCTCTAGTTACCTCCAATGGCATGCTTGCGCTCAA
AATGGGCAACGGCCTCTCTCTGGACGAGGCCGGCAACCTTACCTCCCAAAATGTAACCACTGTGAGCCCA
CCTCTCAAAAAAACCAAGTCAAACATAAACCTGGAAATATCTGCACCCCTCACAGTTACCTCAGAAGCCC
TAACTGTGGCTGCCGCCGCACCTCTAATGGTCGCGGGCAACACACTCACCATGCAATCACAGGCCCCGCT
AACCGTGCACGACTCCAAACTTAGCATTGCCACCCAAGGACCCCTCACAGTGTCAGAAGGAAAGCTAGCC
CTGCAAACATCAGGCCCCCTCACCACCACCGATAGCAGTACCCTTACTATCACTGCCTCACCCCCTCTAA
CTACTGCCACTGGTAGCTTGGGCATTGACTTGAAAGAGCCCATTTATACACAAAATGGAAAACTAGGACT
AAAGTACGGGGCTCCTTTGCATGTAACAGACGACCTAAACACTTTGACCGTAGCAACTGGTCCAGGTGTG
ACTATTAATAATACTTCCTTGCAAACTAAAGTTACTGGAGCCTTGGGTTTTGATTCACAAGGCAATATGC
AACTTAATGTAGCAGGAGGACTAAGGATTGATTCTCAAAACAGACGCCTTATACTTGATGTTAGTTATCC
GTTTGATGCTCAAAACCAACTAAATCTAAGACTAGGACAGGGCCCTCTTTTTATAAACTCAGCCCACAAC
TTGGATATTAACTACAACAAAGGCCTTTACTTGTTTACAGCTTCAAACAATTCCAAAAAGCTTGAGGTTA
ACCTAAGCACTGCCAAGGGGTTGATGTTTGACGCTACAGCCATAGCCATTAATGCAGGAGATGGGCTTGA
ATTTGGTTCACCTAATGCACCAAACACAAATCCCCTCAAAACAAAAATTGGCCATGGCCTAGAATTTGAT
TCAAACAAGGCTATGGTTCCTAAACTAGGAACTGGCCTTAGTTTTGACAGCACAGGTGCCATTACAGTAG
GAAACAAAAATAATGATAAGCTAACTTTGTGGACCACACCAGCTCCATCTCCTAACTGTAGACTAAATGC
AGAGAAAGATGCTAAACTCACTTTGGTCTTAACAAAATGTGGCAGTCAAATACTTGCTACAGTTTCAGTT
TTGGCTGTTAAAGGCAGTTTGGCTCCAATATCTGGAACAGTTCAAAGTGCTCATCTTATTATAAGATTTG
ACGAAAATGGAGTGCTACTAAACAATTCCTTCCTGGACCCAGAATATTGGAACTTTAGAAATGGAGATCT
TACTGAAGGCACAGCCTATACAAACGCTGTTGGATTTATGCCTAACCTATCAGCTTATCCAAAATCTCAC
GGTAAAACTGCCAAAAGTAACATTGTCAGTCAAGTTTACTTAAACGGAGACAAAACTAAACCTGTAACAC
TAACCATTACACTAAACGGTACACAGGAAACAGGAGACACAACTCCAAGTGCATACTCTATGTCATTTTC
ATGGGACTGGTCTGGCCACAACTACATTAATGAAATATTTGCCACATCCTCTTACACTTTTTCATACATT
GCCCAAGAATAAAGAATCGTTTGTGTTATGTTTCAACGTGTTTATTTTTCAATTGCAGAAAATTTCAAGT
CATTTTTCATTCAGTAGTATAGCCCCACCACCACATAGCTTATACAGATCACCGTACCTTAATCAAACTC
ACAGAACCCTAGTATTCAACCTGCCACCTCCCTCCCAACACACAGAGTACACAGTCCTTTCTCCCCGGCT
GGCCTTAAAAAGCATCATATCATGGGTAACAGACATATTCTTAGGTGTTATATTCCACACGGTTTCCTGT
CGAGCCAAACGCTCATCAGTGATATTAATAAACTCCCCGGGCAGCTCACTTAAGTTCATGTCGCTGTCCA
GCTGCTGAGCCACAGGCTGCTGTCCAACTTGCGGTTGCTTAACGGGCGGCGAAGGAGAAGTCCACGCCTA
CATGGGGGTAGAGTCATAATCGTGCATCAGGATAGGGCGGTGGTGCTGCAGCAGCGCGCGAATAAACTGC
TGCCGCCGCCGCTCCGTCCTGCAGGAATACAACATGGCAGTGGTCTCCTCAGCGATGATTCGCACCGCCC
GCAGCATAAGGCGCCTTGTCCTCCGGGCACAGCAGCGCACCCTGATCTCACTTAAATCAGCACAGTAACT
GCAGCACAGCACCACAATATTGTTCAAAATCCCACAGTGCAAGGCGCTGTATCCAAAGCTCATGGCGGGG
ACCACAGAACCCACGTGGCCATCATACCACAAGCGCAGGTAGATTAAGTGGCGACCCCTCATAAACACGC
TGGACATAAACATTACCTCTTTTGGCATGTTGTAATTCACCACCTCCCGGTACCATATAAACCTCTGATT
AAACATGGCGCCATCCACCACCATCCTAAACCAGCTGGCCAAAACCTGCCCGCCGGCTATACACTGCAGG
GAACCGGGACTGGAACAATGACAGTGGAGAGCCCAGGACTCGTAACCATGGATCATCATGCTCGTCATGA
TATCAATGTTGGCACAACACAGGCACACGTGCATACACTTCCTCAGGATTACAAGCTCCTCCCGCGTTAG
AACCATATCCCAGGGAACAACCCATTCCTGAATCAGCGTAAATCCCACACTGCAGGGAAGACCTCGCACG
TAACTCACGTTGTGCATTGTCAAAGTGTTACATTCGGGCAGCAGCGGATGATCCTCCAGTATGGTAGCGC
GGGTTTCTGTCTCAAAAGGAGGTAGACGATCCCTACTGTACGGAGTGCGCCGAGACAACCGAGATCGTGT
TGGTCGTAGTGTCATGCCAAATGGAACGCCGGACGTAGTCATATTTCCTGAAGCAAAACCAGGTGCGGGC
GTGACAAACAGATCTGCGTCTCCGGTCTCGCCGCTTAGATCGCTCTGTGTAGTAGTTGTAGTATATCCAC
TCTCTCAAAGCATCCAGGCGCCCCCTGGCTTCGGGTTCTATGTAAACTCCTTCATGCGCCGCTGCCCTGA
TAACATCCACCACCGCAGAATAAGCCACACCCAGCCAACCTACACATTCGTTCTGCGAGTCACACACGGG
AGGAGCGGGAAGAGCTGGAAGAACCATGTTTTTTTTTTTATTCCAAAAGATTATCCAAAACCTCAAAATG
AAGATCTATTAAGTGAACGCGCTCCCCTCCGGTGGCGTGGTCAAACTCTACAGCCAAAGAACAGATAATG
GCATTTGTAAGATGTTGCACAATGGCTTCCAAAAGGCAAACGGCCCTCACGTCCAAGTGGACGTAAAGGC
TAAACCCTTCAGGGTGAATCTCCTCTATAAACATTCCAGCACCTTCAACCATGCCCAAATAATTCTCATC
TCGCCACCTTCTCAATATATCTCTAAGCAAATCCCGAATATTAAGTCCGGCCATTGTAAAAATCTGCTCC
AGAGCGCCCTCCACCTTCAGCCTCAAGCAGCGAATCATGATTGCAAAAATTCAGGTTCCTCACAGACCTG
TATAAGATTCAAAAGCGGAACATTAACAAAAATACCGCGATCCCGTAGGTCCCTTCGCAGGGCCAGCTGA
ACATAATCGTGCAGGTCTGCACGGACCAGCGCGGCCACTTCCCCGCCAGGAACCATGACAAAAGAACCCA
CACTGATTATGACACGCATACTCGGAGCTATGCTAACCAGCGTAGCCCCGATGTAAGCTTGTTGCATGGG
CGGCGATATAAAATGCAAGGTGCTGCTCAAAAAATCAGGCAAAGCCTCGCGCAAAAAAGAAAGCACATCG
TAGTCATGCTCATGCAGATAAAGGCAGGTAAGCTCCGGAACCACCACAGAAAAAGACACCATTTTTCTCT
CAAACATGTCTGCGGGTTTCTGCATAAACACAAAATAAAATAACAAAAAAACATTTAAACATTAGAAGCC
TGTCTTACAACAGGAAAAACAACCCTTATAAGCATAAGACGGACTACGGCCATGCCGGCGTGACCGTAAA
AAAACTGGTCACCGTGATTAAAAAGCACCACCGACAGCTCCTCGGTCATGTCCGGAGTCATAATGTAAGA
CTCGGTAAACACATCAGGTTGATTCACATCGGTCAGTGCTAAAAAGCGACCGAAATAGCCCGGGGGAATA
CATACCCGCAGGCGTAGAGACAACATTACAGCCCCCATAGGAGGTATAACAAAATTAATAGGAGAGAAAA
ACACATAAACACCTGAAAAACCCTCCTGCCTAGGCAAAATAGCACCCTCCCGCTCCAGAACAACATACAG
CGCTTCCACAGCGGCAGCCATAACAGTCAGCCTTACCAGTAAAAAAGAAAACCTATTAAAAAAACACCAC
TCGACACGGCACCAGCTCAATCAGTCACAGTGTAAAAAAGGGCCAAGTGCAGAGCGAGTATATATAGGAC
TAAAAAATGACGTAACGGTTAAAGTCCACAAAAAACACCCAGAAAACCGCACGCGAACCTACGCCCAGAA
ACGAAAGCCAAAAAACCCACAACTTCCTCAAATCGTCACTTCCGTTTTCCCACGTTACGTCACTTCCCAT
TTTAAGAAAACTACAATTCCCAACACATACAAGTTACTCCGCCCTAAAACCTACGTCACCCGCCCCGTTC
CCACGCCCCGCGCCACGTCACAAACTCCACCCCCTCATTATCATATTGGCTTCAATCCAAAATAAGGTAT
ATTATTGATGATGTTACATCGTTAATTAACGATTTCGAACCCGGGGTACCGAATTCCTCGAGTCTAGAGG
AGCATGCGACGTCGCAATTCGCCCTATAGTGAGTCGTATTACAATTCACTGGCCGTCGTTTTACAACGTC
GTGACTGGGAAAACCCTGGCGTTACCCAACTTAATCGCCTTGCAGCACATCCCCCTTTCGCCAGCTGGCG
TAATAGCGAAGAGGCCCGCACCGATCGCCCTTCCCAACAGTTGCGCAGCCTGAATGGCGAATGGAAATTG
TAAGCGTTAATATTTTGTTAAAATTCGCGTTAAATTTTTGTTAAATCAGCTCATTTTTTAACCAATAGGC
CGAAATCGGCAAAATCCCTTATAAATCAAAAGAATAGACCGAGATAGGGT
[37 nt withheld, positions 31349-31385]
AAAGAACGTGGACTCCAACGTCAAAGG
[49 nt withheld, positions 31413-31461]
T
[91 nt withheld, positions 31463-31553]
G
[124 nt withheld, positions 31555-31678]
CCTGATGCGGTATTTTCTCCTTACGCATCTGTGCGGTATTTCACACCGCATACAGGTGGCACTTTTCGGG
GAAATGTGCGCGGAACCCCTATTTGTTTATTTTTCTAAATACATTCAAATATGTATCCGCTCATGAGACA
ATAACCCTGATAAATGCTTCAATAATATTGAAAAAGGAAGAGTATGAGTATTCAACATTTCCGTGTCGCC
CTTATTCCCTTTTTTGCGGCATTTTGCCTTCCTGTTTTTGCTCACCCAGAAACGCTGGTGAAAGTAAAAG
ATGCTGAAGATCAGTTGGGTGCACGAGTGGGTTACATCGAACTGGATCTCAACAGCGGTAAGATCCTTGA
GAGTTTTCGCCCCGAAGAACGTTTTCCAATGATGAGCACTTTTAAAGTTCTGCTATGTGGCGCGGTATTA
TCCCGTATTGACGCCGGGCAAGAGCAACTCGGTCGCCGCATACACTATTCTCAGAATGACTTGGTTGAGT
ACTCACCAGTCACAGAAAAGCATCTTACGGATGGCATGACAGTAAGAGAATTATGCAGTGCTGCCATAAC
CATGAGTGATAACACTGCGGCCAACTTACTTCTGACAACGATCGGAGGACCGAAGGAGCTAACCGCTTTT
TTGCACAACATGGGGGATCATGTAACTCGCCTTGATCGTTGGGAACCGGAGCTGAATGAAGCCATACCAA
ACGACGAGCGTGACACCACGATGCCTGTAGCAATGGCAACAACGTTGCGCAAACTATTAACTGGCGAACT
ACTTACTCTAGCTTCCCGGCAACAATTAATAGACTGGATGGAGGCGGATAAAGTTGCAGGACCACTTCTG
CGCTCGGCCCTTCCGGCTGGCTGGTTTATTGCTGATAAATCTGGAGCCGGTGAGCGTGGGTCTCGCGGTA
TCATTGCAGCACTGGGGCCAGATGGTAAGCCCTCCCGTATCGTAGTTATCTACACGACGGGGAGTCAGGC
AACTATGGATGAACGAAATAGACAGATCGCTGAGATAGGTGCCTCACTGATTAAGCATTGGTAACTGTCA
GACCAAGTTTACTCATATATACTTTAGATTGATTTAAAACTTCATTTTTAATTTAAAAGGATCTAGGTGA
AGATCCTTTTTGATAATCTCATGACCAAAATCCCTTAACGTGAGTTTTCGTTCCACTGAGCGTCAGACCC
CGTAGAAAAGATCAAAGGATCTTCTTGAGATCCTTTTTTTCTGCGCGTAATCTGCTGCTTGCAAACAAAA
AAACCACCGCTACCAGCGGTGGTTTGTTTGCCGGATCAAGAGCTACCAACTCTTTTTCCGAAGGTAACTG
GCTTCAGCAGAGCGCAGATACCAAATACTGTTCTTCTAGTGTAGCCGTAGTTAGGCCACCACTTCAAGAA
CTCTGTAGCACCGCCTACATACCTCGCTCTGCTAATCCTGTTACCAGTGGCTGCTGCCAGTGGCGATAAG
TCGTGTCTTACCGGGTTGGACTCAAGACGATAGTTACCGGATAAGGCGCAGCGGTCGGGCTGAACGGGGG
GTTCGTGCACACAGCCCAGCTTGGAGCGAACGACCTACACCGAACTGAGATACCTACAGCGTGAGCTATG
AGAAAGCGCCACGCTTCCCGAAGGGAGAAAGGCGGACAGGTATCCGGTAAGCGGCAGGGTCGGAACAGGA
GAGCGCACGAGGGAGCTTCCAGGGGGAAACGCCTGGTATCTTTATAGTCCTGTCGGGTTTCGCCACCTCT
GACTTGAGCGTCGATTTTTGTGATGCTCGTCAGGGGGGCGGAGCCTATGGAAAAACGCCAGCAACGCGGC
CTTTTTACGGTTCCTGGCCTTTTGCTGGCCTTTTGCTCACATGTTCTTTCCTGCGTTATCCCCTGATTCT
GTGGATAACCGTATTACCGCCTTTGAGTGAGCTGATACCGCTCGCCGCAGCCGAACGACCGAGCGCAGCG
AGTCAGTGAGCGAGGAAGCGGAAGAGCGCCCAATACGCAAACCGCCTCTCCCCGCGCGTTGGCCGATTCA
TTAATGCAGCTGGCACGACAGGTTTCCCGACTGGAAAGCGGGCAGTGAGCGCAACGCAATTAATGTGAGT
TAGCTCACTCATTAGGCACCCCAGGCTTTACACTTTATGCTTCCGGCTCGTATGTTGTGTGGAATTGTGA
GCGGATAACAATTTCACACAGGAAACAGCTATGACCATGATTACGCCAAGCTATTTAGGTGACACTATAG
AATACTCAAGCTAGTTAATTAACGTTAATTAACATCATCAATAATATACCTTATTTTGGATTGAAGCCAA
TATGATAATGAGGGGGTGGAGTTTGTGACGTGGCGCGGGGCGTGGGAACGGGGCGGGTGACGTAGTAGTG
TGGCGGAAGTGTGATGTTGCAAGTGTGGCGGAACACATGTAAGCGACGGATGTGGCAAAAGTGACGTTTT
TGGTGTGCGCCGGTGTACACAGGAAGTGACAATTTTCGCGCGGTTTTAGGCGGATGTTGTAGTAAATTTG
GGCGTAACCGAGTAAGATTTGGCCATTTTCGCGGGAAAACTGAATAAGAGGAAGTGAAATCTGAATAATT
TTGTGTTACTCATAGCGCGTAATCTCTAGCAT
