>Addgene plasmid #73348 | pAdx-CMV-YFP | addgene partial sequence | sequence record 138093 | pShuttle-R 5'-CACAATGCTTCCATCAAACG-3'
CTACATAAGACCCCCACCTTATATATTCTTTCCCACCCTTAACCACGCCCAGATCTTCGAGTCGATGCCA
TTTCATTACCTCTTTCTCCGCACCCGACATAGATACGCGCCACGCGTGCAGATGAGTTTGGACAAACCAC
AACTAGAATGCAGTGAAAAAAATGCTTTATTTGTGAAATTTGTGATGCTATTGCTTTATTTGTAACCATT
ATAAGCTGCAATAAACAAGTTCTAGTCACTTACTTATCGATAGAATTCGCTCAGTTATCTAGATCCGGTG
GAGCCTACCTTTCTCTTCTTTTTTGGATCTACCTTTCTCTTCTTTTTTGGATCTACCTTTCTCTTCTTTT
TTGGATCAGCTCGAGATCTGAGTCCGGACTTGTACAGCTCGTCCATGCCGAGAGTGATCCCGGCGGCGGT
CACGAACTCCAGCAGGACCATGTGATCGCGCTTCTCGTTGGGGTCTTTGCTCAGGGCGGACTGGTAGCTC
AGGTAGTGGTTGTCGGGCAGCAGCACGGGGCCGTCGCCGATGGGGGTGTTCTGCTGGTAGTGGTCGGCGA
GCTGCACGCTGCCGTCCTCGATGTTGTGGCGGATCTTGAAGTTCACCTTGATGCCGTTCTTCTGCTTGTC
GGCCATGATATAGACGTTGTGGCTGTTGTAG
