>Addgene plasmid #73348 | pAdx-CMV-YFP | addgene partial sequence | sequence record 138094 | CMV-F 5'-CGCAAATGGGCGGTAGGCGTG-3'
GGGCGAGGAGCTGTTCACCGGGGTGGTGCCCATCCTGGTCGAGCTGGACGGCGACGTAAACGGCCACAAG
TTCAGCGTGTCC
